Addgene plasmid #221987: TC mDdCBE T2
Purpose: Expresses monomeric mitochondrial cytosine base editor in mammalian cells
Depositing lab: Stephen Ekker. Depositing organization: Mayo Foundation for Medical Education and Research. Publication: Unconstrained Precision Mitochondrial Genome Editing with alphaDdCBEs. Castillo SR, Simone BW, Clark KJ, Devaux P, Ekker SC. Hum Gene Ther. 2024 Sep 24. doi: 10.1089/hum.2024.073. PubMed 39212664.
Backbone
  Vector backbone: pCMV
  Backbone size w/o insert (bp): 4717
  Vector type: Mammalian Expression, CRISPR
  Selectable markers: Blasticidin
Growth in bacteria
  Bacterial resistance: Ampicillin, 100 μg/mL
  Growth temperature: 30°C
  Growth strain: NEB Stable
  Copy number: High Copy
Gene/Insert
  Gene/Insert name: COX8A MTS-3xFLAG-TALE NT-T-TC TALE T2 repeats-TALE CTD-DddAtox GSVG-UGI-ATP5B 3'UTR
  Species: Synthetic
  Insert size (bp): 3019
  Mutation: DddA: S1326G, G1348S, A1398V, S1418G
  Promoter: CMV
  Tag / fusion protein: 3xFLAG (N terminal on backbone)
  Cloning method: Golden Gate
  Sequencing primers: 5′ T7; 3′ ACACCCGCCGCGCTTAATGC
Terms and licenses: Academic/Nonprofit Terms; Industry Terms: Not Available to Industry
Depositor comments: 5' Cloning Site: BsmBI (Not Destroyed), 3' Cloning Site: BsmBI (Not Destroyed). Please visit https://www.biorxiv.org/content/10.1101/2024.05.13.593977v1 for bioRxiv preprint.
How to cite: TC mDdCBE T2 was a gift from Stephen Ekker (Addgene plasmid # 221987 ; http://n2t.net/addgene:221987 ; RRID:Addgene_221987)
