[The description below was written by a language model from this plasmid's Addgene catalogue record and pLannotate feature annotations shown in this document.]
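Description:
TC mDdCBE T2 is a mammalian expression plasmid on a pCMV backbone that encodes a monomeric, TALE-guided mitochondrial cytosine base editor. It is propagated in E. coli through a high-copy ColE1/pUC-type origin with ampicillin resistance (AmpR under its own bla promoter), and it also carries an f1 origin. For selection in mammalian cells, a blasticidin S deaminase gene sits behind tandem SV40 early and bacterial EM7 promoters and is followed by an SV40 polyadenylation signal. The short bleomycin-resistance, lacI and HIV-1 LTR hits in the feature table are fragments and appear to be backbone remnants or annotation matches, not functional elements.

The editor is a single synthetic open reading frame driven by the CMV enhancer/promoter, with a T7 promoter just upstream of the coding sequence. It begins with the COX8A mitochondrial targeting sequence, which directs import into the mitochondrial matrix, followed by a 3xFLAG epitope for detection. Next comes a TALE DNA-binding module consisting of an N-terminal domain, the "T2" repeat array and a C-terminal domain. The repeats fall in a stretch the automated annotation leaves unlabelled, and the record does not state the target sequence. The TALE is fused to the DddA toxin deaminase domain, which acts on double-stranded DNA and here carries the S1326G, G1348S, A1398V and S1418G substitutions (the "GSVG" variant). A uracil glycosylase inhibitor (UGI) follows to block excision of the uracil intermediate and so favour C-to-T conversion. An ATP5B 3'UTR is listed after the coding region. The repeat array was assembled by Golden Gate cloning, and the flanking BsmBI sites are retained. The plasmid is used to express a single-component base editor, instead of a split DddA pair, for installing targeted cytosine edits in mitochondrial DNA.
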