Features (pLannotate 1.2.2; 26 found; start..end, strand, type, name):
     28..80      -  misc_feature   bom (fragment): basis of mobility region from pBR322
    235..614     +  enhancer       CMV enhancer: human cytomegalovirus immediate early enhancer
    615..818     +  promoter       CMV promoter: human cytomegalovirus (CMV) immediate early promoter
    814..847     +  LTR            5' LTR (truncated) (fragment): truncated 5' long terminal repeat (LTR) from HIV-1
    863..881     +  promoter       T7 promoter: promoter for bacteriophage T7 RNA polymerase
    910..993     +  CDS            COX8A (fragment): COX8A_HUMAN - Also known as COX8, COX8L. Experimental evidence at protein level: Swiss-Prot protein existence level 1. Component of the cytochrome c oxidase, the last enzyme in the mitochondrial electron transport chain which drives oxidative phosphorylation. The respiratory chain contains 3 multisubunit complexes succinate dehydrogenase (complex II, CII), ubiquinol- cytochrome c oxidoreductase (cytochrome b-c1 complex, complex III, CIII) and cytochrome c oxidase (complex IV, CIV), that cooperate to transfer electrons derived from NADH and succinate to molecular oxygen, creating an electrochem
    994..1059    +  CDS            3xFLAG: three tandem FLAG® epitope tags, followed by an enterokinase cleavage site
   1072..1578    +  CDS            avrXa10 (fragment): AVX10_XANOO - Experimental evidence at protein level: Swiss-Prot protein existence level 1. Avirulence protein. Induces the hypersensitive response (HR)in rice plants carrying the resistance gene Xa10. Activity depends on the presence of the core repeat domains; replacement with repeat domains from other proteins (AvrBs3 of X.euvesicatoria (AC P14727) or AvrXa7 of this organism) does not elicit the HR. Probably acts as a transcription factor in its host plant (rice) to induce plant resistance or disease. From Xanthomonas oryzae pv. oryzae.
   2965..3084    +  CDS            avrBs3 (fragment): AVRB3_XANEU - Experimental evidence at protein level: Swiss-Prot protein existence level 1. Avirulence protein. Acts as a transcription factor in C.annuum plants. In susceptible plants lacking the Bs3 resistance gene induces expression of a number of genes, including genes homologous to a family of auxin-induced genes, alpha-expansin genes, pectate lyase, anthocyanidin glucoside rhamnosyl transferase and at least one transcription factor, UPA20. Their expression leads to plant hypertrophy in mesophyll cells, probably mainly mediated by UPA20 (PubMed:17962565). In resistant plants induces the h
   3085..3507    +  CDS            dddA (fragment): DDDA_BURC1 - Experimental evidence at protein level: Swiss-Prot protein existence level 1. Toxic component of a toxin-immunity protein module, which functions as a cellular contact-dependent growth inhibition (CDI) system. CDI modules allow bacteria to communicate with and inhibit the growth of closely related neighboring bacteria in a contact-dependent fashion. Bacteria that have this module inhibit or kill bacteria without it, giving them a growth advantage. Probably specifically inhibited by cognate immunity protein DddI (Probable). The C-terminal 163 residue fragment has double-stranded DN
   3520..3768    +  CDS            UGI: UNGI_BPPB2 - Experimental evidence at protein level: Swiss-Prot protein existence level 1. This protein binds specifically and reversibly to the host uracil-DNA glycosylase, preventing removal of uracil residues from PBS2 DNA by the host uracil-excision repair system. From Bacillus phage PBS2 (Bacteriophage PBS2).
   3926..3947    +  promoter       SV40 promoter (fragment): SV40 enhancer and early promoter
   3968..4396    +  rep_origin     f1 ori (sequence partly withheld): f1 bacteriophage origin of replication; arrow indicates direction of (+) strand synthesis
   4410..4739    +  promoter       SV40 promoter: SV40 enhancer and early promoter
   4787..4834    +  promoter       EM7 promoter: synthetic bacterial promoter&nbsp
   4853..5251    +  CDS            BSD: blasticidin S deaminase; Aspergillus terreus BSD; confers resistance to blasticidin
   5252..5279    +  CDS            BleoR (fragment): antibiotic-binding protein; Sh ble from Streptoalloteichus hindustanus; confers resistance to bleomycin, phleomycin, and Zeocin™
   5289..5414    +  CDS            ble (fragment): BLE_KLEPN - Experimental evidence at protein level: Swiss-Prot protein existence level 1. Binding protein with a strong affinity to the bleomycin family of antibiotics. Binds to CL990; an antimitotic-antibiotic compound. From Klebsiella pneumoniae.
   5409..5530    +  polyA_signal   SV40 poly(A) signal: SV40 polyadenylation signal
   5603..5619    -  protein_bind   lac operator: The lac repressor binds to the lac operator to inhibit transcription in E. coli. This inhibition can be relieved by adding lactose or isopropyl-β-D-thiogalactopyranoside (IPTG). lac repressor encoded by lacI
   5627..5657    -  promoter       lac promoter: promoter for the E. coli lac operon
   5672..5693    -  protein_bind   CAP binding site: CAP binding activates transcription in the presence of cAMP. E. coli catabolite activator protein
   5706..5798    -  CDS            lacI (fragment): lac repressor; lacI; The lac repressor binds to the lac operator to inhibit transcription in E. coli. This inhibition can be relieved by adding lactose or isopropyl-β-D-thiogalactopyranoside (IPTG).
   5981..6569    -  rep_origin     ori: high-copy-number ColE1/pMB1/pBR322/pUC origin of replication
   6740..7600    -  CDS            AmpR: β-lactamase; bla; confers resistance to ampicillin, carbenicillin, and related antibiotics
   7601..7705    -  promoter       AmpR promoter: bla
>Addgene plasmid #221987 | TC mDdCBE T2 | addgene full sequence | sequence record 438492 | Addgene NGS Result
GACGGATCGGGAGATCTCCCGATCCCCTATGGTGCACTCTCAGTACAATCTGCTCTGATGCCGCATAGTT
AAGCCAGTATCTGCTCCCTGCTTGTGTGTTGGAGGTCGCTGAGTAGTGCGCGAGCAAAATTTAAGCTACA
ACAAGGCAAGGCTTGACCGACAATTGCATGAAGAATCTGCTTAGGGTTAGGCGTTTTGCGCTGCTTCGCG
ATGTACGGGCCAGATATACGCGTTGACATTGATTATTGACTAGTTATTAATAGTAATCAATTACGGGGTC
ATTAGTTCATAGCCCATATATGGAGTTCCGCGTTACATAACTTACGGTAAATGGCCCGCCTGGCTGACCG
CCCAACGACCCCCGCCCATTGACGTCAATAATGACGTATGTTCCCATAGTAACGCCAATAGGGACTTTCC
ATTGACGTCAATGGGTGGAGTATTTACGGTAAACTGCCCACTTGGCAGTACATCAAGTGTATCATATGCC
AAGTACGCCCCCTATTGACGTCAATGACGGTAAATGGCCCGCCTGGCATTATGCCCAGTACATGACCTTA
TGGGACTTTCCTACTTGGCAGTACATCTACGTATTAGTCATCGCTATTACCATGGTGATGCGGTTTTGGC
AGTACATCAATGGGCGTGGATAGCGGTTTGACTCACGGGGATTTCCAAGTCTCCACCCCATTGACGTCAA
TGGGAGTTTGTTTTGGCACCAAAATCAACGGGACTTTCCAAAATGTCGTAACAACTCCGCCCCATTGACG
CAAATGGGCGGTAGGCGTGTACGGTGGGAGGTCTATATAAGCAGAGCTCTCTGGCTAACTAGAGAACCCA
CTGCTTACTGGCTTATCGAAATTAATACGACTCACTATAGGGAGACCCAAGCTGGCTAGCACCATGGCCT
CCGTTCTGACCCCGCTGCTGCTGCGTGGCCTGACCGGCTCCGCTCGTCGTCTGCCAGTTCCGCGTGCGAA
AATCCATTCCCTGGACTACAAAGACCATGACGGTGATTATAAAGATCATGACATCGATTACAAGGATGAC
GATGACAAGATGGACATCGCGGATCTGCGTACCCTGGGTTACAGCCAGCAGCAGCAGGAGAAGATCAAGC
CAAAGGTGCGCAGCACCGTGGCCCAGCACCATGAAGCTCTGGTGGGTCACGGCTTCACCCACGCGCACAT
CGTGGCTCTGAGCCAGCACCCAGCCGCGCTGGGTACCGTGGCCGTGAAATATCAGGACATGATTGCTGCC
CTGCCAGAGGCTACCCATGAAGCGATTGTGGGTGTGGGCAAGCAGTGGAGCGGTGCTCGTGCGCTGGAGG
CCCTGCTGACCGTGGCCGGTGAACTGCGTGGCCCGCCGCTGCAGCTGGATACCGGCCAGCTGCTGAAAAT
CGCGAAACGTGGCGGTGTGACCGCTGTGGAAGCTGTGCATGCCTGGCGTAATGCTCTGACCGGTGCCCCC
CTGAACCTGACCCCGGACCAAGTGGTGGCTATCGCCAGCAACATTGGCGGCAAGCAAGCGCTCGAAACGG
TGCAGCGGCTGTTGCCGGTGCTGTGCCAGGACCATGGCCTGACCCCGGACCAAGTGGTGGCTATCGCCAG
CAACGGTGGCGGCAAGCAAGCGCTCGAAACGGTGCAGCGGCTGTTGCCGGTGCTGTGCCAGGACCATGGC
CTGACCCCGGACCAAGTGGTGGCTATCGCCAGCAACGGTGGCGGCAAGCAAGCGCTCGAAACGGTGCAGC
GGCTGTTGCCGGTGCTGTGCCAGGACCATGGCCTGACCCCGGACCAAGTGGTGGCTATCGCCAGCAACAA
TGGCGGCAAGCAAGCGCTCGAAACGGTGCAGCGGCTGTTGCCGGTGCTGTGCCAGGACCATGGCCTGACC
CCGGACCAAGTGGTGGCTATCGCCAGCAACATTGGCGGCAAGCAAGCGCTCGAAACGGTGCAGCGGCTGT
TGCCGGTGCTGTGCCAGGACCATGGCCTGACCCCGGACCAAGTGGTGGCTATCGCCAGCAACATTGGCGG
CAAGCAAGCGCTCGAAACGGTGCAGCGGCTGTTGCCGGTGCTGTGCCAGGACCATGGCCTGACCCCGGAC
CAAGTGGTGGCTATCGCCAGCAACGGTGGCGGCAAGCAAGCGCTCGAAACGGTGCAGCGGCTGTTGCCGG
TGCTGTGCCAGGACCATGGCCTCACACCCGATCAGGTCGTGGCTATCGCCAGCAACGGTGGCGGCAAGCA
AGCGCTCGAAACGGTGCAGCGGCTGTTGCCGGTGCTGTGCCAGGACCATGGCCTGACCCCGGACCAAGTG
GTGGCTATCGCCAGCAACAATGGCGGCAAGCAAGCGCTCGAAACGGTGCAGCGGCTGTTGCCGGTGCTGT
GCCAGGACCATGGCCTGACCCCGGACCAAGTGGTGGCTATCGCCAGCCACGATGGCGGCAAGCAAGCGCT
CGAAACGGTGCAGCGGCTGTTGCCGGTGCTGTGCCAGGACCATGGCCTGACCCCGGACCAAGTGGTGGCT
ATCGCCAGCAACATTGGCGGCAAGCAAGCGCTCGAAACGGTGCAGCGGCTGTTGCCGGTGCTGTGCCAGG
ACCATGGCCTGACCCCGGACCAAGTGGTGGCTATCGCCAGCAACATTGGCGGCAAGCAAGCGCTCGAAAC
GGTGCAGCGGCTGTTGCCGGTGCTGTGCCAGGACCATGGCCTGACCCCGGACCAAGTGGTGGCTATCGCC
AGCAACATTGGCGGCAAGCAAGCGCTCGAAACGGTGCAGCGGCTGTTGCCGGTGCTGTGCCAGGACCATG
GCCTGACCCCGGACCAAGTGGTGGCTATCGCCAGCAACGGTGGCGGCAAGCAAGCGCTCGAAACGGTGCA
GCGGCTGTTGCCGGTGCTGTGCCAGGACCATGGCCTGACCCCGGACCAAGTGGTGGCTATCGCCAGCAAC
GGTGGCGGCAAGCAAGCGCTCGAAAGCATTGTGGCCCAGCTGAGCCGGCCTGATCCGGCGTTGGCCGCGT
TGACCAACGATCACCTGGTGGCCCTGGCCTGCCTGGGCGGTCGTCCGGCCCTGGATGCGGTGAAGAAAGG
CCTGGGTGGATCCGGCAGCTACGCCCTGGGTCCGTATCAGATTAGCGCCCCGCAGCTGCCAGCATACAAT
GGTCAGACCGTGGGTACCTTCTACTATGTGAACGACGCTGGCGGTCTGGAGGGCAAGGTGTTTAGCAGCG
GCGGTCCAACCCCGTACCCAAACTATGCCAATGCCGGTCATGTGGAGAGTCAGAGCGCCCTGTTCATGCG
TGATAACGGCATCAGCGAGGGTCTGGTGTTCCACAACAACCCGGAAGGCACCTGCGGTTTTTGCGTGAAC
ATGACCGAGACCCTGCTGCCGGAAAACGCGAAAATGACCGTGGTGCCGCCGGAAGGTGTCATTCCAGTGA
AGCGCGGCGCTACCGGTGAAACCAAAGTGTTTACCGGTAACAGCAACGGCCCGAAGAGCCCGACCAAAGG
CGGTTGCTCTGGCGGCTCAACTAATCTGAGCGACATCATTGAGAAGGAGACTGGGAAACAGCTGGTCATT
CAGGAGTCCATCCTGATGCTGCCTGAGGAGGTGGAGGAAGTGATCGGCAACAAGCCAGAGTCTGACATCC
TGGTGCACACCGCCTACGACGAGTCCACAGATGAGAATGTGATGCTGCTGACCTCTGACGCCCCCGAGTA
TAAGCCTTGGGCCCTGGTCATCCAGGATTCTAACGGCGAGAATAAGATCAAGATGCTGTGATAAGGGGTC
TTTGTCCTCTGTACTGTCTCTCTCCTTGCCCCTAACCCAAAAAGCTTCATTTTTCTGTGTAGGCTGCACA
AGAGCCTTGATTGAAGATATATTCTTTCTGAACAGTATTTAAGGTTTCCAATAAAATGTACACCCCTCAG
AACTTCTGAGGCGGAAAGAACCAGCTGGGGCTCTAGGGGGTATCCCC
[124 nt withheld, positions 3968-4091]
C
[91 nt withheld, positions 4093-4183]
A
[49 nt withheld, positions 4185-4233]
CCTTTGACGTTGGAGTCCACGTTCTTT
[37 nt withheld, positions 4261-4297]
ACCCTATCTCGGTCTATTCTTTTGATTTATAAGGGATTTTGCCGATTTCGGCCTATTGGTTAAAAAATGA
GCTGATTTAACAAAAATTTAACGCGAATTAATTCTGTGGAATGTGTGTCAGTTAGGGTGTGGAAAGTCCC
CAGGCTCCCCAGCAGGCAGAAGTATGCAAAGCATGCATCTCAATTAGTCAGCAACCAGGTGTGGAAAGTC
CCCAGGCTCCCCAGCAGGCAGAAGTATGCAAAGCATGCATCTCAATTAGTCAGCAACCATAGTCCCGCCC
CTAACTCCGCCCATCCCGCCCCTAACTCCGCCCAGTTCCGCCCATTCTCCGCCCCATGGCTGACTAATTT
TTTTTATTTATGCAGAGGCCGAGGCCGCCTCTGCCTCTGAGCTATTCCAGAAGTAGTGAGGAGGCTTTTT
TGGAGGCCTAGGCTTTTGCAAAAAGCTCCCGGGAGCTTGTATATCCATTTTCGGATCTGATCAGCACGTG
TTGACAATTAATCATCGGCATAGTATATCGGCATAGTATAATACGACAAGGTGAGGAACTAAACCATGGC
CAAGCCTTTGTCTCAAGAAGAATCCACCCTCATTGAAAGAGCAACGGCTACAATCAACAGCATCCCCATC
TCTGAAGACTACAGCGTCGCCAGCGCAGCTCTCTCTAGCGACGGCCGCATCTTCACTGGTGTCAATGTAT
ATCATTTTACTGGGGGACCTTGTGCAGAACTCGTGGTGCTGGGCACTGCTGCTGCTGCGGCAGCTGGCAA
CCTGACTTGTATCGTCGCGATCGGAAATGAGAACAGGGGCATCTTGAGCCCCTGCGGACGGTGCCGACAG
GTGCTTCTCGATCTGCATCCTGGGATCAAAGCCATAGTGAAGGACAGTGATGGACAGCCGACGGCAGTTG
GGATTCGTGAATTGCTGCCCTCTGGTTATGTGTGGGAGGGCTAAGCACTTCGTGGCCGAGGAGCAGGACT
GACACGTGCTACGAGATTTCGATTCCACCGCCGCCTTCTATGAAAGGTTGGGCTTCGGAATCGTTTTCCG
GGACGCCGGCTGGATGATCCTCCAGCGCGGGGATCTCATGCTGGAGTTCTTCGCCCACCCCAACTTGTTT
ATTGCAGCTTATAATGGTTACAAATAAAGCAATAGCATCACAAATTTCACAAATAAAGCATTTTTTTCAC
TGCATTCTAGTTGTGGTTTGTCCAAACTCATCAATGTATCTTATCATGTCTGTATACCGTCGACCTCTAG
CTAGAGCTTGGCGTAATCATGGTCATAGCTGTTTCCTGTGTGAAATTGTTATCCGCTCACAATTCCACAC
AACATACGAGCCGGAAGCATAAAGTGTAAAGCCTGGGGTGCCTAATGAGTGAGCTAACTCACATTAATTG
CGTTGCGCTCACTGCCCGCTTTCCAGTCGGGAAACCTGTCGTGCCAGCTGCATTAATGAATCGGCCAACG
CGCGGGGAGAGGCGGTTTGCGTATTGGGCGCTCTTCCGCTTCCTCGCTCACTGACTCGCTGCGCTCGGTC
GTTCGGCTGCGGCGAGCGGTATCAGCTCACTCAAAGGCGGTAATACGGTTATCCACAGAATCAGGGGATA
ACGCAGGAAAGAACATGTGAGCAAAAGGCCAGCAAAAGGCCAGGAACCGTAAAAAGGCCGCGTTGCTGGC
GTTTTTCCATAGGCTCCGCCCCCCTGACGAGCATCACAAAAATCGACGCTCAAGTCAGAGGTGGCGAAAC
CCGACAGGACTATAAAGATACCAGGCGTTTCCCCCTGGAAGCTCCCTCGTGCGCTCTCCTGTTCCGACCC
TGCCGCTTACCGGATACCTGTCCGCCTTTCTCCCTTCGGGAAGCGTGGCGCTTTCTCATAGCTCACGCTG
TAGGTATCTCAGTTCGGTGTAGGTCGTTCGCTCCAAGCTGGGCTGTGTGCACGAACCCCCCGTTCAGCCC
GACCGCTGCGCCTTATCCGGTAACTATCGTCTTGAGTCCAACCCGGTAAGACACGACTTATCGCCACTGG
CAGCAGCCACTGGTAACAGGATTAGCAGAGCGAGGTATGTAGGCGGTGCTACAGAGTTCTTGAAGTGGTG
GCCTAACTACGGCTACACTAGAAGAACAGTATTTGGTATCTGCGCTCTGCTGAAGCCAGTTACCTTCGGA
AAAAGAGTTGGTAGCTCTTGATCCGGCAAACAAACCACCGCTGGTAGCGGTGGTTTTTTTGTTTGCAAGC
AGCAGATTACGCGCAGAAAAAAAGGATCTCAAGAAGATCCTTTGATCTTTTCTACGGGGTCTGACGCTCA
GTGGAACGAAAACTCACGTTAAGGGATTTTGGTCATGAGATTATCAAAAAGGATCTTCACCTAGATCCTT
TTAAATTAAAAATGAAGTTTTAAATCAATCTAAAGTATATATGAGTAAACTTGGTCTGACAGTTACCAAT
GTTTAATCAGTGAGGCACCTATCTCAGCGATCTGTCTATTTCGTTCATCCATAGTTGCCTGACTCCCCGT
CGTGTAGATAACTACGATACGGGAGGGCTTACCATCTGGCCCCAGTGCTGCAATGATACCGCGAGACCCA
CGCTCACCGGCTCCAGATTTATCAGCAATAAACCAGCCAGCCGGAAGGGCCGAGCGCAGAAGTGGTCCTG
CAACTTTATCCGCCTCCATCCAGTCTATTAATTGTTGCCGGGAAGCTAGAGTAAGTAGTTCGCCAGTTAA
TAGTTTGCGCAACGTTGTTGCCATTGCTACAGGCATCGTGGTGTCACGCTCGTCGTTTGGTATGGCTTCA
TTCAGCTCCGGTTCCCAACGATCAAGGCGAGTTACATGATCCCCCATGTTGTGCAAAAAAGCGGTTAGCT
CCTTCGGTCCTCCGATCGTTGTCAGAAGTAAGTTGGCCGCAGTGTTATCACTCATGGTTATGGCAGCACT
GCATAATTCTCTTACTGTCATGCCATCCGTAAGATGCTTTTCTGTGACTGGTGAGTACTCAACCAAGTCA
TTCTGAGAATAGTGTATGCGGCGACCGAGTTGCTCTTGCCCGGCGTCAATACGGGATAATACCGCGCCAC
ATAGCAGAACTTTAAAAGTGCTCATCATTGGAAAACGTTCTTCGGGGCGAAAACTCTCAAGGATCTTACC
GCTGTTGAGATCCAGTTCGATGTAACCCACTCGTGCACCCAACTGATCTTCAGCATCTTTTACTTTCACC
AGCGTTTCTGGGTGAGCAAAAACAGGAAGGCAAAATGCCGCAAAAAAGGGAATAAGGGCGACACGGAAAT
GTTGAATACTCATACTCTTCCTTTTTCAATATTATTGAAGCATTTATCAGGGTTATTGTCTCATGAGCGG
ATACATATTTGAATGTATTTAGAAAAATAAACAAATAGGGGTTCCGCGCACATTTCCCCGAAAAGTGCCA
CCTGACGTC
