>Addgene plasmid #221987 | TC mDdCBE T2 | depositor partial sequence | sequence record 434681 | Partial
ATGGCCTCCGTTCTGACCCCGCTGCTGCTGCGTGGCCTGACCGGCTCCGCTCGTCGTCTGCCAGTTCCGC
GTGCGAAAATCCATTCCCTGGACTACAAAGACCATGACGGTGATTATAAAGATCATGACATCGATTACAA
GGATGACGATGACAAGATGGACATCGCGGATCTGCGTACCCTGGGTTACAGCCAGCAGCAGCAGGAGAAG
ATCAAGCCAAAGGTGCGCAGCACCGTGGCCCAGCACCATGAAGCTCTGGTGGGTCACGGCTTCACCCACG
CGCACATCGTGGCTCTGAGCCAGCACCCAGCCGCGCTGGGTACCGTGGCCGTGAAATATCAGGACATGAT
TGCTGCCCTGCCAGAGGCTACCCATGAAGCGATTGTGGGTGTGGGCAAGCAGTGGAGCGGTGCTCGTGCG
CTGGAGGCCCTGCTGACCGTGGCCGGTGAACTGCGTGGCCCGCCGCTGCAGCTGGATACCGGCCAGCTGC
TGAAAATCGCGAAACGTGGCGGTGTGACCGCTGTGGAAGCTGTGCATGCCTGGCGTAATGCTCTGACCGG
TGCCCCCCTGAACCTGACCCCGGACCAAGTGGTGGCTATCGCCAGCAACATTGGCGGCAAGCAAGCGCTC
GAAACGGTGCAGCGGCTGTTGCCGGTGCTGTGCCAGGACCATGGCCTGACCCCGGACCAAGTGGTGGCTA
TCGCCAGCAACGGTGGCGGCAAGCAAGCGCTCGAAACGGTGCAGCGGCTGTTGCCGGTGCTGTGCCAGGA
CCATGGCCTGACCCCGGACCAAGTGGTGGCTATCGCCAGCAACGGTGGCGGCAAGCAAGCGCTCGAAACG
GTGCAGCGGCTGTTGCCGGTGCTGTGCCAGGACCATGGCCTGACCCCGGACCAAGTGGTGGCTATCGCCA
GCAACAATGGCGGCAAGCAAGCGCTCGAAACGGTGCAGCGGCTGTTGCCGGTGCTGTGCCAGGACCATGG
CCTGACCCCGGACCAAGTGGTGGCTATCGCCAGCAACATTGGCGGCAAGCAAGCGCTCGAAACGGTGCAG
CGGCTGTTGCCGGTGCTGTGCCAGGACCATGGCCTGACCCCGGACCAAGTGGTGGCTATCGCCAGCAACA
TTGGCGGCAAGCAAGCGCTCGAAACGGTGCAGCGGCTGTTGCCGGTGCTGTGCCAGGACCATGGCCTGAC
CCCGGACCAAGTGGTGGCTATCGCCAGCAACGGTGGCGGCAAGCAAGCGCTCGAAACGGTGCAGCGGCTG
TTGCCGGTGCTGTGCCAGGACCATGGCCTCACACCCGATCAGGTCGTGGCTATCGCCAGCAACGGTGGCG
GCAAGCAAGCGCTCGAAACGGTGCAGCGGCTGTTGCCGGTGCTGTGCCAGGACCATGGCCTGACCCCGGA
CCAAGTGGTGGCTATCGCCAGCAACAATGGCGGCAAGCAAGCGCTCGAAACGGTGCAGCGGCTGTTGCCG
GTGCTGTGCCAGGACCATGGCCTGACCCCGGACCAAGTGGTGGCTATCGCCAGCCACGATGGCGGCAAGC
AAGCGCTCGAAACGGTGCAGCGGCTGTTGCCGGTGCTGTGCCAGGACCATGGCCTGACCCCGGACCAAGT
GGTGGCTATCGCCAGCAACATTGGCGGCAAGCAAGCGCTCGAAACGGTGCAGCGGCTGTTGCCGGTGCTG
TGCCAGGACCATGGCCTGACCCCGGACCAAGTGGTGGCTATCGCCAGCAACATTGGCGGCAAGCAAGCGC
TCGAAACGGTGCAGCGGCTGTTGCCGGTGCTGTGCCAGGACCATGGCCTGACCCCGGACCAAGTGGTGGC
TATCGCCAGCAACATTGGCGGCAAGCAAGCGCTCGAAACGGTGCAGCGGCTGTTGCCGGTGCTGTGCCAG
GACCATGGCCTGACCCCGGACCAAGTGGTGGCTATCGCCAGCAACGGTGGCGGCAAGCAAGCGCTCGAAA
CGGTGCAGCGGCTGTTGCCGGTGCTGTGCCAGGACCATGGCCTGACCCCGGACCAAGTGGTGGCTATCGC
CAGCAACGGTGGCGGCAAGCAAGCGCTCGAAAGCATTGTGGCCCAGCTGAGCCGGCCTGATCCGGCGTTG
GCCGCGTTGACCAACGATCACCTGGTGGCCCTGGCCTGCCTGGGCGGTCGTCCGGCCCTGGATGCGGTGA
AGAAAGGCCTGGGTGGATCCGGCAGCTACGCCCTGGGTCCGTATCAGATTAGCGCCCCGCAGCTGCCAGC
ATACAATGGTCAGACCGTGGGTACCTTCTACTATGTGAACGACGCTGGCGGTCTGGAGGGCAAGGTGTTT
AGCAGCGGCGGTCCAACCCCGTACCCAAACTATGCCAATGCCGGTCATGTGGAGAGTCAGAGCGCCCTGT
TCATGCGTGATAACGGCATCAGCGAGGGTCTGGTGTTCCACAACAACCCGGAAGGCACCTGCGGTTTTTG
CGTGAACATGACCGAGACCCTGCTGCCGGAAAACGCGAAAATGACCGTGGTGCCGCCGGAAGGTGTCATT
CCAGTGAAGCGCGGCGCTACCGGTGAAACCAAAGTGTTTACCGGTAACAGCAACGGCCCGAAGAGCCCGA
CCAAAGGCGGTTGCTCTGGCGGCTCAACTAATCTGAGCGACATCATTGAGAAGGAGACTGGGAAACAGCT
GGTCATTCAGGAGTCCATCCTGATGCTGCCTGAGGAGGTGGAGGAAGTGATCGGCAACAAGCCAGAGTCT
GACATCCTGGTGCACACCGCCTACGACGAGTCCACAGATGAGAATGTGATGCTGCTGACCTCTGACGCCC
CCGAGTATAAGCCTTGGGCCCTGGTCATCCAGGATTCTAACGGCGAGAATAAGATCAAGATGCTGTGATA
AGGGGTCTTTGTCCTCTGTACTGTCTCTCTCCTTGCCCCTAACCCAAAAAGCTTCATTTTTCTGTGTAGG
CTGCACAAGAGCCTTGATTGAAGATATATTCTTTCTGAACAGTATTTAAGGTTTCCAATAAAATGTACAC
CCCTCAGAA
